Addgene plasmid #167642: pKP2188
Purpose: Express FepA V16C, I14P . Please note that mutation numbers are not based on start codon of insert.
Depositing lab: Kathleen Postle. Depositing organization: Pennsylvania State University.
Backbone
  Vector backbone: pBAD24
  Vector type: Bacterial Expression
Growth in bacteria
  Bacterial resistance: Ampicillin, 100 μg/mL
  Growth temperature: 37°C
  Growth strain: DH5alpha
  Copy number: High Copy
Gene/Insert
  Gene/Insert name: fepA V16C, I14P
  Species: Escherichia coli
  Mutation: FepA with V16C, I14P mutations. (They are numbered I36P and V38C relative to start codon)
  Cloning method: Restriction Enzyme; 5′ cloning site Unknown (unknown if destroyed)
Terms and licenses: Academic/Nonprofit Terms; Industry Terms: Not Available to Industry
Depositor comments: The parent is pKP515 in this collection (PMID: 12218040)
How to cite: pKP2188 was a gift from Kathleen Postle (Addgene plasmid # 167642 ; http://n2t.net/addgene:167642 ; RRID:Addgene_167642)
