[The description below was written by a language model from this plasmid's Addgene catalogue record and pLannotate feature annotations shown in this document.]
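Description:
pKP2188 is a bacterial expression plasmid built on the pBAD24 backbone that carries a mutant allele of the Escherichia coli fepA gene. It replicates from a high-copy ColE1/pMB1-type origin and is selected with ampicillin through a bla (β-lactamase) cassette driven by its own promoter. The sequenced record (about 6.8 kb) also shows an M13 phage origin, which allows single-stranded DNA production with helper phage. Short remnants of pBR322-derived elements are present as well (fragments of bom, rop, the tetracycline resistance gene and its promoter); these are annotated only as fragments and are presumably non-functional leftovers of the backbone.

The fepA coding sequence lies immediately downstream of the araBAD promoter across the circular junction of the record, and the divergently transcribed araC regulator gene is encoded on the same plasmid. Expression is therefore induced by L-arabinose and can be adjusted through inducer concentration. Downstream of the insert are a residual pUC-type multiple cloning site, a 5S rRNA segment, and the rrnB T1 and T2 terminators, which stop transcription before the resistance cassette. FepA is the outer membrane receptor that binds ferric enterobactin in the first step of siderophore-mediated iron uptake, and it also serves as the receptor for colicins B and D. This version carries two substitutions, I14P and V16C. That numbering does not count from the start codon; counted from the initiating methionine, the same changes are I36P and V38C. The record gives the purpose simply as expressing this double mutant and notes that the plasmid derives from a parent construct, pKP515. It does not state the specific experimental application or the restriction sites used for cloning.
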