Features (pLannotate 1.2.2; 15 found; start..end, strand, type, name):
      1..2238    +  CDS            fepA: FEPA_ECOLI - Also known as fep, feuB. Experimental evidence at protein level: Swiss-Prot protein existence level 1. This protein is involved in the initial step of iron uptake by binding ferrienterobactin (Fe-ENT), an iron chelatin siderophore that allows E.coli to extract iron from the environment. FepA also acts as a receptor for colicins B and D. From Escherichia coli (strain K12).
   2246..2290    +  misc_feature   MCS (fragment): pUC18/19 multiple cloning site
   2374..2489    +  ncRNA          5S rRNA: Accession: RF00001 - 5S ribosomal RNA
   2493..2579    +  terminator     rrnB T1 terminator: Escherichia coli rrnB; transcription terminator T1 from the E. coli rrnB gene
   2671..2698    +  terminator     rrnB T2 terminator: transcription terminator T2 from the E. coli rrnB gene
   2717..2808    +  promoter       AmpR promoter: bla
   2809..3669    +  CDS            AmpR: β-lactamase; bla; confers resistance to ampicillin, carbenicillin, and related antibiotics
   3711..4091    +  rep_origin     M13 ori (sequence partly withheld): M13 bacteriophage origin of replication; arrow indicates direction of (+) strand synthesis
   4277..4865    +  rep_origin     ori: high-copy-number ColE1/pMB1/pBR322/pUC origin of replication
   5051..5102    -  misc_feature   bom (fragment): basis of mobility region from pBR322
   5218..5257    -  CDS            rop (fragment): Rop protein, which maintains plasmids at low copy number; rop
   5258..5443    -  CDS            TcR (fragment): tetracycline efflux protein; tet; confers resistance to tetracycline
   5453..5471    +  promoter       tet promoter (fragment): E. coli promoter for tetracycline efflux protein gene
   5561..6439    -  CDS            araC: L-arabinose regulatory protein; araC
   6466..6750    +  promoter       araBAD promoter: araBAD; promoter of the L-arabinose operon of E. coli; the araC regulatory gene is transcribed in the opposite direction (Guzman et al., 1995)
>Addgene plasmid #167642 | pKP2188 | addgene full sequence | sequence record 337262 | Addgene NGS Result
ATGAACAAGAAGATTCATTCCCTGGCCTTGTTGGTCAATCTGGGGATTTATGGGGTAGCGCAGGCACAAG
AGCCGACCGATACTCCTGTTTCACATGACGATACTCCCGTCTGTACCGCCGCCGAGCAGAACTTACAGGC
GCCTGGCGTTTCGACCATCACCGCAGATGAAATCCGCAAAAACCCGGTTGCCCGCGATGTGTCGAAGATC
ATCCGTACCATGCCAGGCGTTAACCTGACCGGTAACTCCACCAGTGGTCAGCGTGGGAATAACCGACAGA
TTGATATTCGCGGTATGGGTCCGGAAAACACGCTGATTTTGATTGACGGCAAGCCGGTAAGCAGCCGTAA
CTCGGTGCGTCAGGGCTGGCGTGGCGAGCGCGATACCCGTGGTGATACTTCCTGGGTGCCACCTGAAATG
ATTGAACGTATTGAAGTTCTGCGTGGTCCGGCAGCTGCGCGTTATGGCAACGGCGCGGCGGGCGGCGTGG
TTAACATCATTACCAAAAAAGGCAGCGGCGAGTGGCACGGCTCCTGGGACGCATATTTCAATGCGCCAGA
ACATAAAGAGGAAGGTGCCACCAAACGCACTAACTTTAGCCTGACCGGTCCGCTGGGCGACGAATTCAGC
TTCCGTTTGTATGGCAACCTCGACAAAACCCAGGCTGACGCGTGGGATATCAACCAGGGCCATCAGTCCG
CGCGTGCCGGAACGTATGCCACGACGTTACCAGCCGGGCGCGAAGGGGTAATCAACAAAGATATTAATGG
CGTGGTGCGCTGGGATTTCGCGCCATTGCAATCGCTGGAACTGGAAGCAGGTTACAGCCGCCAGGGTAAC
CTGTATGCGGGCGACACCCAGAATACCAACTCCGATTCCTATACCCGCTCGAAATATGGCGATGAAACCA
ACCGTCTGTATCGCCAGAACTACGCGCTGACCTGGAACGGTGGCTGGGATAACGGCGTGACCACCAGCAA
CTGGGTGCAGTACGAACACACCCGTAACTCGCGTATTCCGGAAGGTCTGGCGGGCGGTACCGAAGGGAAA
TTTAACGAAAAAGCGACACAGGATTTCGTCGATATCGATCTTGATGACGTGATGCTGCACAGCGAAGTTA
ACCTGCCGATTGATTTCCTCGTTAACCAGACGCTGACGCTGGGTACGGAGTGGAATCAGCAACGGATGAA
GGACTTAAGTTCCAACACCCAGGCACTGACCGGAACGAATACCGGTGGCGCTATTGATGGCGTGAGTACC
ACCGACCGTAGCCCGTATTCAAAAGCAGAAATTTTCTCGCTGTTTGCCGAAAACAACATGGAGCTGACTG
ACAGCACCATCGTAACGCCGGGGCTGCGTTTCGATCATCACAGTATTGTCGGCAATAACTGGAGCCCGGC
GCTGAACATATCGCAAGGTTTAGGCGATGACTTCACGCTGAAAATGGGCATCGCCCGTGCTTATAAAGCG
CCGAGCCTGTACCAGACTAACCCGAACTACATTCTCTACAGTAAAGGTCAGGGTTGCTATGCCAGCGCGG
GCGGCTGCTATCTGCAAGGTAACGATGACCTGAAAGCAGAAACCAGCATCAACAAAGAGATTGGTCTGGA
GTTCAAACGCGACGGGTGGCTGGCGGGCGTCACCTGGTTCCGTAACGATTATCGCAATAAGATTGAAGCG
GGCTATGTGGCTGTAGGGCAAAACGCAGTCGGCACCGATCTCTATCAGTGGGATAACGTGCCGAAAGCGG
TGGTTGAAGGTCTGGAAGGATCGTTAAACGTACCGGTTAGCGAAACGGTGATGTGGACCAATAACATCAC
TTATATGCTGAAGAGTGAAAACAAAACCACGGGCGACCGTTTGTCGATCATCCCGGAGTATACGTTGAAC
TCAACGCTGAGCTGGCAGGCACGGGAAGATTTGTCGATGCAAACGACCTTCACCTGGTACGGCAAGCAGC
AGCCGAAGAAGTACAACTATAAAGGTCAGCCAGCGGTTGGACCGGAAACCAAAGAAATTAGTCCTTACAG
CATTGTTGGCCTGAGCGCGACCTGGGATGTGACGAAGAATGTCAGTCTGACCGGCGGCGTGGACAATCTG
TTCGACAAACGTTTGTGGCGTGCGGGTAATGCCCAGACCACGGGCGATTTGGCAGGGGCCAACTATATCG
CCGGTGCCGGGGCGTATACCTATAACGAGCCGGGACGTACGTGGTATATGAGCGTAAACACCCACTTCTG
ATCATGGTACCCGGGGATCCTCTAGAGTCGACCTGCAGGCATGCAAGCTTGGCTGTTTTGGCGGATGAGA
GAAGATTTTCAGCCTGATACAGATTAAATCAGAACGCAGAAGCGGTCTGATAAAACAGAATTTGCCTGGC
GGCAGTAGCGCGGTGGTCCCACCTGACCCCATGCCGAACTCAGAAGTGAAACGCCGTAGCGCCGATGGTA
GTGTGGGGTCTCCCCATGCGAGAGTAGGGAACTGCCAGGCATCAAATAAAACGAAAGGCTCAGTCGAAAG
ACTGGGCCTTTCGTTTTATCTGTTGTTTGTCGGTGAACGCTCTCCTGAGTAGGACAAATCCGCCGGGAGC
GGATTTGAACGTTGCGAAGCAACGGCCCGGAGGGTGGCGGGCAGGACGCCCGCCATAAACTGCCAGGCAT
CAAATTAAGCAGAAGGCCATCCTGACGGATGGCCTTTTTGCGTTTCTACAAACTCTTTTGTTTATTTTTC
TAAATACATTCAAATATGTATCCGCTCATGAGACAATAACCCTGATAAATGCTTCAATAATATTGAAAAA
GGAAGAGTATGAGTATTCAACATTTCCGTGTCGCCCTTATTCCCTTTTTTGCGGCATTTTGCCTTCCTGT
TTTTGCTCACCCAGAAACGCTGGTGAAAGTAAAAGATGCTGAAGATCAGTTGGGTGCACGAGTGGGTTAC
ATCGAACTGGATCTCAACAGCGGTAAGATCCTTGAGAGTTTTCGCCCCGAAGAACGTTTTCCAATGATGA
GCACTTTTAAAGTTCTGCTATGTGGCGCGGTATTATCCCGTGTTGACGCCGGGCAAGAGCAACTCGGTCG
CCGCATACACTATTCTCAGAATGACTTGGTTGAGTACTCACCAGTCACAGAAAAGCATCTTACGGATGGC
ATGACAGTAAGAGAATTATGCAGTGCTGCCATAACCATGAGTGATAACACTGCGGCCAACTTACTTCTGA
CAACGATCGGAGGACCGAAGGAGCTAACCGCTTTTTTGCACAACATGGGGGATCATGTAACTCGCCTTGA
TCGTTGGGAACCGGAGCTGAATGAAGCCATACCAAACGACGAGCGTGACACCACGATGCCTGTAGCAATG
GCAACAACGTTGCGCAAACTATTAACTGGCGAACTACTTACTCTAGCTTCCCGGCAACAATTAATAGACT
GGATGGAGGCGGATAAAGTTGCAGGACCACTTCTGCGCTCGGCCCTTCCGGCTGGCTGGTTTATTGCTGA
TAAATCTGGAGCCGGTGAGCGTGGGTCTCGCGGTATCATTGCAGCACTGGGGCCAGATGGTAAGCCCTCC
CGTATCGTAGTTATCTACACGACGGGGAGTCAGGCAACTATGGATGAACGAAATAGACAGATCGCTGAGA
TAGGTGCCTCACTGATTAAGCATTGGTAACTGTCAGACCAAGTTTACTCATATATACTTTAGATTGATT
[125 nt withheld, positions 3710-3834]
C
[141 nt withheld, positions 3836-3976]
CCTTTGACGTTGGAGTCCACGTTCTTT
[37 nt withheld, positions 4004-4040]
ACCCTATCTCGGGCTATTCTTTTGATTTATAAGGGATTTTGCCGATTTCGGCCTATTGGTTAAAAAATGA
GCTGATTTAACAAAAATTTAACGCGAATTTTAACAAAATATTAACGTTTACAATTTAAAAGGATCTAGGT
GAAGATCCTTTTTGATAATCTCATGACCAAAATCCCTTAACGTGAGTTTTCGTTCCACTGAGCGTCAGAC
CCCGTAGAAAAGATCAAAGGATCTTCTTGAGATCCTTTTTTTCTGCGCGTAATCTGCTGCTTGCAAACAA
AAAAACCACCGCTACCAGCGGTGGTTTGTTTGCCGGATCAAGAGCTACCAACTCTTTTTCCGAAGGTAAC
TGGCTTCAGCAGAGCGCAGATACCAAATACTGTCCTTCTAGTGTAGCCGTAGTTAGGCCACCACTTCAAG
AACTCTGTAGCACCGCCTACATACCTCGCTCTGCTAATCCTGTTACCAGTGGCTGCTGCCAGTGGCGATA
AGTCGTGTCTTACCGGGTTGGACTCAAGACGATAGTTACCGGATAAGGCGCAGCGGTCGGGCTGAACGGG
GGGTTCGTGCACACAGCCCAGCTTGGAGCGAACGACCTACACCGAACTGAGATACCTACAGCGTGAGCTA
TGAGAAAGCGCCACGCTTCCCGAAGGGAGAAAGGCGGACAGGTATCCGGTAAGCGGCAGGGTCGGAACAG
GAGAGCGCACGAGGGAGCTTCCAGGGGGAAACGCCTGGTATCTTTATAGTCCTGTCGGGTTTCGCCACCT
CTGACTTGAGCGTCGATTTTTGTGATGCTCGTCAGGGGGGCGGAGCCTATGGAAAAACGCCAGCAACGCG
GCCTTTTTACGGTTCCTGGCCTTTTGCTGGCCTTTTGCTCACATGTTCTTTCCTGCGTTATCCCCTGATT
CTGTGGATAACCGTATTACCGCCTTTGAGTGAGCTGATACCGCTCGCCGCAGCCGAACGACCGAGCGCAG
CGAGTCAGTGAGCGAGGAAGCGGAAGAGCGCCTGATGCGGTATTTTCTCCTTACGCATCTGTGCGGTATT
TCACACCGCATAGGGTCATGGCTGCGCCCCGACACCCGCCAACACCCGCTGACGCGCCCTGACGGGCTTG
TCTGCTCCCGGCATCCGCTTACAGACAAGCTGTGACCGTCTCCGGGAGCTGCATGTGTCAGAGGTTTTCA
CCGTCATCACCGAAACGCGCGAGGCAGAAGGAGATGGCGCCCAACAGTCCCCCGGCCACGGGGCCTGCCA
CCATACCCACGCCGAAACAAGCGCTCATGAGCCCGAAGTGGCGAGCCCGATCTTCCCCATCGGTGATGTC
GGCGATATAGGCGCCAGCAACCGCACCTGTGGCGCCGGTGATGCCGGCCACGATGCGTCCGGCGTAGAGG
ATCTGCTCATGTTTGACAGCTTATCATCGATGCATAATGTGCCTGTCAAATGGACGAAGCAGGGATTCTG
CAAACCCTATGCTACTCCGTCAAGCAGTCAATTGTCTGATTCGTTACCAATTATGACAACTTGACGGCTA
CATCATTCACTTTTTCTTCACAACCGGCACGGAACTCGCTCGGGCTGGCCCCGGTGCATTTTTTAAATAC
CCGCGAGAAATAGAGTTGATCGTCAAAACCAACATTGCGACCGACGGTGGCGATAGGCATCCGGGTGGTG
CTCAAAAGCAGCTTCGCCTGGCTGATACGTTGGTCCTCGCGCCAGCTTAAGACGCTAATCCCTAACTGCT
GGCGGAAAAGATGTGACAGACGCGACGGCGACAAGCAAACATGCTGTGCGACGCTGGCGATATCAAAATT
GCTGTCTGCCAGGTGATCGCTGATGTACTGACAAGCCTCGCGTACCCGATTATCCATCGGTGGATGGAGC
GACTCGTTAATCGCTTCCATGCGCCGCAGTAACAATTGCTCAAGCAGATTTATCGCCAGCAGCTCCGAAT
AGCGCCCTTCCCCTTGCCCGGCGTTAATGATTTGCCCAAACAGGTCGCTGAAATGCGGCTGGTGCGCTTC
ATCCGGGCGAAAGAACCCCGTATTGGCAAATATTGACGGCCAGTTAAGCCATTCATGCCAGTAGGCGCGC
GGACGAAAGTAAACCCACTGGTGATACCATTCGCGAGCCTCCGGATGACGACCGTAGTGATGAATCTCTC
CTGGCGGGAACAGCAAAATATCACCCGGTCGGCAAACAAATTCTCGTCCCTGATTTTTCACCACCCCCTG
ACCGCGAATGGTGAGATTGAGAATATAACCTTTCATTCCCAGCGGTCGGTCGATAAAAAAATCGAGATAA
CCGTTGGCCTCAATCGGCGTTAAACCCGCCACCAGATGGGCATTAAACGAGTATCCCGGCAGCAGGGGAT
CATTTTGCGCTTCAGCCATACTTTTCATACTCCCGCCATTCAGAGAAGAAACCAATTGTCCATATTGCAT
CAGACATTGCCGTCACTGCGTCTTTTACTGGCTCTTCTCGCTAACCAAACCGGTAACCCCGCTTATTAAA
AGCATTCTGTAACAAAGCGGGACCAAAGCCATGACAAAAACGCGTAACAAAAGTGTCTATAATCACGGCA
GAAAAGTCCACATTGATTATTTGCACGGCGTCACACTTTGCTATGCCATAGCATTTTTATCCATAAGATT
AGCGGATCCTACCTGACGCTTTTTATCGCAACTCTCTACTGTTTCTCCATACCCGTTTTTTTGGGCTAGC
AGGAGGAATTCACC
